>Addgene plasmid #240288 | pvPE-V4 | addgene full sequence | sequence record 488805 | Addgene NGS Result
GACATTGATTATTGACTAGTTATTAATAGTAATCAATTACGGGGTCATTAGTTCATAGCCCATATATGGA
GTTCCGCGTTACATAACTTACGGTAAATGGCCCGCCTGGCTGACCGCCCAACGACCCCCGCCCATTGACG
TCAATAATGACGTATGTTCCCATAGTAACGCCAATAGGGACTTTCCATTGACGTCAATGGGTGGAGTATT
TACGGTAAACTGCCCACTTGGCAGTACATCAAGTGTATCATATGCCAAGTACGCCCCCTATTGACGTCAA
TGACGGTAAATGGCCCGCCTGGCATTATGCCCAGTACATGACCTTATGGGACTTTCCTACTTGGCAGTAC
ATCTACGTATTAGTCATCGCTATTACCATGGTGATGCGGTTTTGGCAGTACATCAATGGGCGTGGATAGC
GGTTTGACTCACGGGGATTTCCAAGTCTCCACCCCATTGACGTCAATGGGAGTTTGTTTTGGCACCAAAA
TCAACGGGACTTTCCAAAATGTCGTAACAACTCCGCCCCATTGACGCAAATGGGCGGTAGGCGTGTACGG
TGGGAGGTCTATATAAGCAGAGCTGGTTTAGTGAACCGTCAGATCCGCTAGAGATCCGCGGCCGCTAATA
CGACTCACTATAGGGAGAGCCGCCACCATGAAACGGACAGCCGACGGAAGCGAGTTCGAGTCACCAAAGA
AGAAGCGGAAAGTCGACAAGAAGTACAGCATCGGCCTGGACATCGGCACCAACTCTGTGGGCTGGGCCGT
GATCACCGACGAGTACAAGGTGCCCAGCAAGAAATTCAAGGTGCTGGGCAACACCGACCGGCACAGCATC
AAGAAGAACCTGATCGGAGCCCTGCTGTTCGACAGCGGCGAAACAGCCGAGGCCACCCGGCTGAAGAGAA
CCGCCAGAAGAAGATACACCAGACGGAAGAACCGGATCTGCTATCTGCAAGAGATCTTCAGCAACGAGAT
GGCCAAGGTGGACGACAGCTTCTTCCACAGACTGGAAGAGTCCTTCCTGGTGGAAGAGGATAAGAAGCAC
GAGCGGCACCCCATCTTCGGCAACATCGTGGACGAGGTGGCCTACCACGAGAAGTACCCCACCATCTACC
ACCTGAGAAAGAAACTGGTGGACAGCACCGACAAGGCCGACCTGCGGCTGATCTATCTGGCCCTGGCCCA
CATGATCAAGTTCCGGGGCCACTTCCTGATCGAGGGCGACCTGAACCCCGACAACAGCGACGTGGACAAG
CTGTTCATCCAGCTGGTGCAGACCTACAACCAGCTGTTCGAGGAAAACCCCATCAACGCCAGCGGCGTGG
ACGCCAAGGCCATCCTGTCTGCCAGACTGAGCAAGAGCAGACGGCTGGAAAATCTGATCGCCCAGCTGCC
CGGCGAGAAGAAGAATGGCCTGTTCGGAAACCTGATTGCCCTGAGCCTGGGCCTGACCCCCAACTTCAAG
AGCAACTTCGACCTGGCCGAGGATGCCAAACTGCAGCTGAGCAAGGACACCTACGACGACGACCTGGACA
ACCTGCTGGCCCAGATCGGCGACCAGTACGCCGACCTGTTTCTGGCCGCCAAGAACCTGTCCGACGCCAT
CCTGCTGAGCGACATCCTGAGAGTGAACACCGAGATCACCAAGGCCCCCCTGAGCGCCTCTATGATCAAG
AGATACGACGAGCACCACCAGGACCTGACCCTGCTGAAAGCTCTCGTGCGGCAGCAGCTGCCTGAGAAGT
ACAAAGAGATTTTCTTCGACCAGAGCAAGAACGGCTACGCCGGCTACATTGACGGCGGAGCCAGCCAGGA
AGAGTTCTACAAGTTCATCAAGCCCATCCTGGAAAAGATGGACGGCACCGAGGAACTGCTCGTGAAGCTG
AACAGAGAGGACCTGCTGCGGAAGCAGCGGACCTTCGACAACGGCAGCATCCCCCACCAGATCCACCTGG
GAGAGCTGCACGCCATTCTGCGGCGGCAGGAAGATTTTTACCCATTCCTGAAGGACAACCGGGAAAAGAT
CGAGAAGATCCTGACCTTCCGCATCCCCTACTACGTGGGCCCTCTGGCCAGGGGAAACAGCAGATTCGCC
TGGATGACCAGAAAGAGCGAGGAAACCATCACCCCCTGGAACTTCGAGGAAGTGGTGGACAAGGGCGCTT
CCGCCCAGAGCTTCATCGAGCGGATGACCAACTTCGATAAGAACCTGCCCAACGAGAAGGTGCTGCCCAA
GCACAGCCTGCTGTACGAGTACTTCACCGTGTATAACGAGCTGACCAAAGTGAAATACGTGACCGAGGGA
ATGAGAAAGCCCGCCTTCCTGAGCGGCGAGCAGAAAAAGGCCATCGTGGACCTGCTGTTCAAGACCAACC
GGAAAGTGACCGTGAAGCAGCTGAAAGAGGACTACTTCAAGAAAATCGAGTGCTTCGACTCCGTGGAAAT
CTCCGGCGTGGAAGATCGGTTCAACGCCTCCCTGGGCACATACCACGATCTGCTGAAAATTATCAAGGAC
AAGGACTTCCTGGACAATGAGGAAAACGAGGACATTCTGGAAGATATCGTGCTGACCCTGACACTGTTTG
AGGACAGAGAGATGATCGAGGAACGGCTGAAAACCTATGCCCACCTGTTCGACGACAAAGTGATGAAGCA
GCTGAAGCGGCGGAGATACACCGGCTGGGGCAGGCTGAGCCGGAAGCTGATCAACGGCATCCGGGACAAG
CAGTCCGGCAAGACAATCCTGGATTTCCTGAAGTCCGACGGCTTCGCCAACAGAAACTTCATGCAGCTGA
TCCACGACGACAGCCTGACCTTTAAAGAGGACATCCAGAAAGCCCAGGTGTCCGGCCAGGGCGATAGCCT
GCACGAGCACATTGCCAATCTGGCCGGCAGCCCCGCCATTAAGAAGGGCATCCTGCAGACAGTGAAGGTG
GTGGACGAGCTCGTGAAAGTGATGGGCCGGCACAAGCCCGAGAACATCGTGATCGAAATGGCCAGAGAGA
ACCAGACCACCCAGAAGGGACAGAAGAACAGCCGCGAGAGAATGAAGCGGATCGAAGAGGGCATCAAAGA
GCTGGGCAGCCAGATCCTGAAAGAACACCCCGTGGAAAACACCCAGCTGCAGAACGAGAAGCTGTACCTG
TACTACCTGCAGAATGGGCGGGATATGTACGTGGACCAGGAACTGGACATCAACCGGCTGTCCGACTACG
ATGTGGACGCTATCGTGCCTCAGAGCTTTCTGAAGGACGACTCCATCGACAACAAGGTGCTGACCAGAAG
CGACAAGAACCGGGGCAAGAGCGACAACGTGCCCTCCGAAGAGGTCGTGAAGAAGATGAAGAACTACTGG
CGGCAGCTGCTGAACGCCAAGCTGATTACCCAGAGAAAGTTCGACAATCTGACCAAGGCCGAGAGAGGCG
GCCTGAGCGAACTGGATAAGGCCGGCTTCATCAAGAGACAGCTGGTGGAAACCCGGCAGATCACAAAGCA
CGTGGCACAGATCCTGGACTCCCGGATGAACACTAAGTACGACGAGAATGACAAGCTGATCCGGGAAGTG
AAAGTGATCACCCTGAAGTCCAAGCTGGTGTCCGATTTCCGGAAGGATTTCCAGTTTTACAAAGTGCGCG
AGATCAACAACTACCACCACGCCCACGACGCCTACCTGAACGCCGTCGTGGGAACCGCCCTGATCAAAAA
GTACCCTAAGCTGGAAAGCGAGTTCGTGTACGGCGACTACAAGGTGTACGACGTGCGGAAGATGATCGCC
AAGAGCGAGCAGGAAATCGGCAAGGCTACCGCCAAGTACTTCTTCTACAGCAACATCATGAACTTTTTCA
AGACCGAGATTACCCTGGCCAACGGCGAGATCCGGAAGCGGCCTCTGATCGAGACAAACGGCGAAACCGG
GGAGATCGTGTGGGATAAGGGCCGGGATTTTGCCACCGTGCGGAAAGTGCTGAGCATGCCCCAAGTGAAT
ATCGTGAAAAAGACCGAGGTGCAGACAGGCGGCTTCAGCAAAGAGTCTATCCTGCCCAAGAGGAACAGCG
ATAAGCTGATCGCCAGAAAGAAGGACTGGGACCCTAAGAAGTACGGCGGCTTCGACAGCCCCACCGTGGC
CTATTCTGTGCTGGTGGTGGCCAAAGTGGAAAAGGGCAAGTCCAAGAAACTGAAGAGTGTGAAAGAGCTG
CTGGGGATCACCATCATGGAAAGAAGCAGCTTCGAGAAGAATCCCATCGACTTTCTGGAAGCCAAGGGCT
ACAAAGAAGTGAAAAAGGACCTGATCATCAAGCTGCCTAAGTACTCCCTGTTCGAGCTGGAAAACGGCCG
GAAGAGAATGCTGGCCTCTGCCGGCGAACTGCAGAAGGGAAACGAACTGGCCCTGCCCTCCAAATATGTG
AACTTCCTGTACCTGGCCAGCCACTATGAGAAGCTGAAGGGCTCCCCCGAGGATAATGAGCAGAAACAGC
TGTTTGTGGAACAGCACAAGCACTACCTGGACGAGATCATCGAGCAGATCAGCGAGTTCTCCAAGAGAGT
GATCCTGGCCGACGCTAATCTGGACAAAGTGCTGTCCGCCTACAACAAGCACCGGGATAAGCCCATCAGA
GAGCAGGCCGAGAATATCATCCACCTGTTTACCCTGACCAATCTGGGAGCCCCTGCCGCCTTCAAGTACT
TTGACACCACCATCGACCGGAAGAGGTACACCAGCACCAAAGAGGTGCTGGACGCCACCCTGATCCACCA
GAGCATCACCGGCCTGTACGAGACACGGATCGACCTGTCTCAGCTGGGAGGTGACTCTGGAGGATCTAGC
GGAGGATCCTCTGGCAGCGAGACACCAGGAACAAGCGAGTCAGCAACACCAGAGAGCAGTGGCGGCAGCA
GCGGCGGCAGCAGCGATTTTAGGAAAATTAGGTCAGGCCCTAGACAGTTAGGGAACCTGGGCAATAGGAC
CCCACTCGACAAGGACCAATGTGCATATTGTAAAGAAAAAGGACACTGGGCAAGGGACTGCCCCAAGAAG
GGAAACAAAGGACTGAAGGTCTTAGCTCTGGAAGAAGATAAATCCGGTAGCGAAACACCGGGGACTTCAG
AATCGGCCACCCCGGAGTCTACCCTGCAGCTGGATGATGAATACAGACTATACAGTCCTCTGGTGAAGCC
AGACCAGAATATCCAGTTCTGGCTCGAGCAGTTCCCTCAGGCCTGGGCTGAAACCGCCGGAGTGGGCCTG
GCCAAACAGGTGCCCCCTCAAGTCATTCAGCTCAAGGCCTCTGCCACTCCAGTGTCTGTGCGGCAGAGAC
CGCTGTCTAAGGAAGCTAGAGAAGGCATCCGGCCACACGTACAAAGACTGATACAGCAGGGCATCCTGGT
GCCTGTTCAGAGCCCCTGGAACACCCCCCTGCTGCCTGTGAGAAAACCTGGAACAAATGATTACCGGCCT
GTGCAGGACCTGAGAGAGGTCAACAAACGGGTGCAGGATATCCATCCTACCGTGCCCAACCCCTATAACC
TGCTGTGTGCCCTGCCACCACAGCGGAGCTGGTACACAGTTCTGGATCTGAAGGATGCCTTCTTCTGTCT
GCGGCTCCACCCAACCAGCCAGCCTCTCTTTGCTTTTGAATGGCGGGACCCTGGCGCCGGCCGAACGGGC
CAGCTAACCTGGACAAGACTGCCCCAGGGTTTTAAAAACTCTCCCACCATCTTTAATGAAGCCCTTCACA
GGGACCTCGCCAATTTTAGAATCCAGCACCCTCAAGTAACTCTGCTCCAGTATGCTGATGACCTGCTACT
TGCCGGCGCCACCAAGCAAGACTGTTTGGAAGGAACCAAAGCCCTGCTGCTGGAGCTGTCTGACCTAGGC
TACCGAGCAAGTGCTAAGAAGGCACAGATCTGCCGGCGAGAGGTCACATACCTAGGATACAGCCTCAGAG
GCGGCCAGAGGTGGCTCACCGAGGCCAGGAAGAGGACCGTGGTGCAGATCCCAGCCCCAACCACGGCAAA
GCAGGTGAGGGAATTTCTGGGGAAGGCCGGGTTCTGCAGACTGTTCATTCCTGGCTTCGCCACCTTGGCG
GCTCCCCTCTACCCACTTACAAAGGAGAAGGGCGAGTTCTCCTGGGCGCCAGAGCATCAGAAGGCCTTTG
ACGCCATCAAAAAGGCTCTGCTGTCTGCCCCAGCCCTGGCCTTACCAGATGTCACCAAGCCGTTCACCCT
GTATGTTGATGAAAGAAAAGGGGTCGCGCGGGGCGTACTGACCCAGACTCTGGGCCCATGGAGACGGCCT
GTGGCCTACCTAAGCAAGAAGCTGGACCCTGTTGCCTCAGGCTGGCCCGTGAGACTGAAAGCCATAGCTG
CTGTGGCCATCCTGGTGAAGGATGCAGACAAGCTAACTCTAGGTCAGAACATCACCGTCATCGCCCCCCA
CGCTCTGGAAAACATCGTGCGCCAGCCCCCAGACCGCTGGATGACCAACGCCCGCATGACACACTATCAG
AGCCTCTTACTGACAGAGAGGGTGACGTTTGCTCCTCCCGCCGCCCTCAATCCTGCCACCCTGCTACCTG
AAGAAACCGACGAACCCGTGACCCACGACTGCCACCAGTTGCTCATCGAGGAAACAGGAGTCAGGAAAGA
CTTGACGGACATCCCTCTATCTGGAGGGAGCAGTGGCGGCAGCAGCGGCTCTGAAACACCTGGCACCAGC
GAGAGCGCCACCCCCGAGTCCTCTGGTGGGAGCTCGGGAGGCTCCATGGCTGAAAATGGTGATAATGAAA
AGATGGCTGCCCTGGAGGCCAAAATCTGTCATCAAATTGAGTATTATTTTGGCGACTTCAATTTGCCACG
GGACAAGTTTCTAAAGGAACAGATAAAACTGGATGAAGGCTGGGTACCTTTGGAGATAATGATAAAATTC
AACAGGTTGAACCGTCTAACAACAGACTTTAATGTAATTGTGGAAGCATTGAGCAAATCCAAGGCAGAAC
TCATGGAAATCAGTGAAGATAAAACTAAAATCAGAAGGTCTCCAAGCAAACCCCTACCTGAAGTGACTGA
TGAGTATAAAAATGATGTAAAAAACAGATCTGTTTATATTAAAGGCTTCCCAACTGATGCAACTCTTGAT
GACATAAAAGAATGGTTAGAAGATAAAGGTCAAGTACTAAATATTCAGATGAGAAGAACATTGCATAAAG
CATTTAAGGGATCAATTTTTGTTGTGTTTGATAGCATTGAATCTGCTAAGAAATTTGTAGAGACCCCTGG
CCAGAAGTACAAAGAAACAGACCTGCTAATACTTTTCAAGGACGATTACTTTGCCAAAAAAAATGAATCT
GGCGGCTCAAAAAGAACCGCCGACGGCAGCGAATTCGAGTCTCCCAAGAAGAAGAGGAAAGTCGGCTCTG
GCCCTGCCGCTAAGAGAGTGAAGCTGGACTAACCGGTCATCATCACCATCACCATTGAGTTTAAACCCGC
TGATCAGCCTCGACTGTGCCTTCTAGTTGCCAGCCATCTGTTGTTTGCCCCTCCCCCGTGCCTTCCTTGA
CCCTGGAAGGTGCCACTCCCACTGTCCTTTCCTAATAAAATGAGAAAATTGCATCGCATTGTCTGAGTAG
GTGTCATTCTATTCTGGGGGGTGGGGTGGGGCAGGACAGCAAGGGGGAGGATTGGGAAGACAATAGCAGG
CATGCTGGGGATGCGGTGGGCTCTATGGCTTCTGAGGCGGAAAGAACCAGCTGGGGCTCGATACCGTCGA
CCTCTAGCTAGAGCTTGGCGTAATCATGGTCATAGCTGTTTCCTGTGTGAAATTGTTATCCGCTCACAAT
TCCACACAACATACGAGCCGGAAGCATAAAGTGTAAAGCCTAGGGTGCCTAATGAGTGAGCTAACTCACA
TTAATTGCGTTGCGCTCACTGCCCGCTTTCCAGTCGGGAAACCTGTCGTGCCAGCTGCATTAATGAATCG
GCCAACGCGCGGGGAGAGGCGGTTTGCGTATTGGGCGCTCTTCCGCTTCCTCGCTCACTGACTCGCTGCG
CTCGGTCGTTCGGCTGCGGCGAGCGGTATCAGCTCACTCAAAGGCGGTAATACGGTTATCCACAGAATCA
GGGGATAACGCAGGAAAGAACATGTGAGCAAAAGGCCAGCAAAAGGCCAGGAACCGTAAAAAGGCCGCGT
TGCTGGCGTTTTTCCATAGGCTCCGCCCCCCTGACGAGCATCACAAAAATCGACGCTCAAGTCAGAGGTG
GCGAAACCCGACAGGACTATAAAGATACCAGGCGTTTCCCCCTGGAAGCTCCCTCGTGCGCTCTCCTGTT
CCGACCCTGCCGCTTACCGGATACCTGTCCGCCTTTCTCCCTTCGGGAAGCGTGGCGCTTTCTCATAGCT
CACGCTGTAGGTATCTCAGTTCGGTGTAGGTCGTTCGCTCCAAGCTGGGCTGTGTGCACGAACCCCCCGT
TCAGCCCGACCGCTGCGCCTTATCCGGTAACTATCGTCTTGAGTCCAACCCGGTAAGACACGACTTATCG
CCACTGGCAGCAGCCACTGGTAACAGGATTAGCAGAGCGAGGTATGTAGGCGGTGCTACAGAGTTCTTGA
AGTGGTGGCCTAACTACGGCTACACTAGAAGAACAGTATTTGGTATCTGCGCTCTGCTGAAGCCAGTTAC
CTTCGGAAAAAGAGTTGGTAGCTCTTGATCCGGCAAACAAACCACCGCTGGTAGCGGTGGTTTTTTTGTT
TGCAAGCAGCAGATTACGCGCAGAAAAAAAGGATCTCAAGAAGATCCTTTGATCTTTTCTACGGGGTCTG
ACACTCAGTGGAACGAAAACTCACGTTAAGGGATTTTGGTCATGAGATTATCAAAAAGGATCTTCACCTA
GATCCTTTTAAATTAAAAATGAAGTTTTAAATCAATCTAAAGTATATATGAGTAAACTTGGTCTGACAGT
TACCAATGCTTAATCAGTGAGGCACCTATCTCAGCGATCTGTCTATTTCGTTCATCCATAGTTGCCTGAC
TCCCCGTCGTGTAGATAACTACGATACGGGAGGGCTTACCATCTGGCCCCAGTGCTGCAATGATACCGCG
AGACCCACGCTCACCGGCTCCAGATTTATCAGCAATAAACCAGCCAGCCGGAAGGGCCGAGCGCAGAAGT
GGTCCTGCAACTTTATCCGCCTCCATCCAGTCTATTAATTGTTGCCGGGAAGCTAGAGTAAGTAGTTCGC
CAGTTAATAGTTTGCGCAACGTTGTTGCCATTGCTACAGGCATCGTGGTGTCACGCTCGTCGTTTGGTAT
GGCTTCATTCAGCTCCGGTTCCCAACGATCAAGGCGAGTTACATGATCCCCCATGTTGTGCAAAAAAGCG
GTTAGCTCCTTCGGTCCTCCGATCGTTGTCAGAAGTAAGTTGGCCGCAGTGTTATCACTCATGGTTATGG
CAGCACTGCATAATTCTCTTACTGTCATGCCATCCGTAAGATGCTTTTCTGTGACTGGTGAGTACTCAAC
CAAGTCATTCTGAGAATAGTGTATGCGGCGACCGAGTTGCTCTTGCCCGGCGTCAATACGGGATAATACC
GCGCCACATAGCAGAACTTTAAAAGTGCTCATCATTGGAAAACGTTCTTCGGGGCGAAAACTCTCAAGGA
TCTTACCGCTGTTGAGATCCAGTTCGATGTAACCCACTCGTGCACCCAACTGATCTTCAGCATCTTTTAC
TTTCACCAGCGTTTCTGGGTGAGCAAAAACAGGAAGGCAAAATGCCGCAAAAAAGGGAATAAGGGCGACA
CGGAAATGTTGAATACTCATACTCTTCCTTTTTCAATATTATTGAAGCATTTATCAGGGTTATTGTCTCA
TGAGCGGATACATATTTGAATGTATTTAGAAAAATAAACAAATAGGGGTTCCGCGCACATTTCCCCGAAA
AGTGCCACCTGACGTCGACGGATCGGGAGATCGATCTCCCGATCCCCTAGGGTCTACTCTCAGTACAATC
TGCTCTGATGCCGCATAGTTAAGCCAGTATCTGCTCCCTGCTTGTGTGTTGGAGGTCGCTGAGTAGTGCG
CGAGCAAAATTTAAGCTACAACAAGGCAAGGCTTGACCGACAATTGCATGAAGAATCTGCTTAGGGTTAG
GCGTTTTGCGCTGCTTCGCGATGTACGGGCCAGATATACGCGTT
Features (pLannotate 1.2.2; 19 found; start..end, strand, type, name):
      1..380     +  enhancer       CMV enhancer: human cytomegalovirus immediate early enhancer
    381..584     +  promoter       CMV promoter: human cytomegalovirus (CMV) immediate early promoter
    626..644     +  promoter       T7 promoter: promoter for bacteriophage T7 RNA polymerase
    715..2316    +  CDS            Cas9(N): N-terminal portion of Streptococcus pyogenes Cas9 (Zetsche et al., 2015)
   2317..4811    +  CDS            Cas9(C) (fragment): C-terminal portion of Streptococcus pyogenes Cas9 (Zetsche et al., 2015)
   4933..5040    +  CDS            gag (fragment): GAG_MLVAV - Experimental evidence at protein level: Swiss-Prot protein existence level 1. [Nucleocapsid protein p10-Gag]: Involved in the packaging and encapsidation of two copies of the genome. Binds with high affinity to conserved UCUG elements within the packaging signal, located near the 5'-end of the genome. This binding is dependent on genome dimerization. From AKV murine leukemia virus (AKR (endogenous) murine leukemia virus).
   5131..6672    +  CDS            pol (fragment): POL_AVIRE - Experimental evidence at protein level: Swiss-Prot protein existence level 1. [Integrase]: Catalyzes viral DNA integration into the host chromosome, by performing a series of DNA cutting and joining reactions. From Avian reticuloendotheliosis virus.
   6766..7347    +  CDS            SSB (fragment): LA_HUMAN - Experimental evidence at protein level: Swiss-Prot protein existence level 1. Binds to the 3' poly(U) terminus of nascent RNA polymerase III transcripts, protecting them from exonuclease digestion and facilitating their folding and maturation (PubMed:3192525, PubMed:2470590). In case of Coxsackievirus B3 infection, binds to the viral internal ribosome entry site (IRES) and stimulates the IRES- mediated translation (PubMed:12384597). From Homo sapiens (Human).
   7504..7728    +  polyA_signal   bGH poly(A) signal: bovine growth hormone polyadenylation signal
   7732..7753    +  promoter       SV40 promoter (fragment): SV40 enhancer and early promoter
   7758..7774    +  misc_feature   MCS (fragment): pBluescript multiple cloning site
   7823..7839    -  protein_bind   lac operator: The lac repressor binds to the lac operator to inhibit transcription in E. coli. This inhibition can be relieved by adding lactose or isopropyl-β-D-thiogalactopyranoside (IPTG). lac repressor encoded by lacI
   7847..7877    -  promoter       lac promoter: promoter for the E. coli lac operon
   7892..7913    -  protein_bind   CAP binding site: CAP binding activates transcription in the presence of cAMP. E. coli catabolite activator protein
   7926..8018    -  CDS            lacI (fragment): lac repressor; lacI; The lac repressor binds to the lac operator to inhibit transcription in E. coli. This inhibition can be relieved by adding lactose or isopropyl-β-D-thiogalactopyranoside (IPTG).
   8201..8789    -  rep_origin     ori: high-copy-number ColE1/pMB1/pBR322/pUC origin of replication
   8960..9820    -  CDS            AmpR: β-lactamase; bla; confers resistance to ampicillin, carbenicillin, and related antibiotics
   9821..9925    -  promoter       AmpR promoter: bla
   9996..10040   -  misc_feature   bom (fragment): basis of mobility region from pBR322
