[The description below was written by a language model from this plasmid's Addgene catalogue record and pLannotate feature annotations shown in this document.]
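Description:
pvPE-V4 is a mammalian expression plasmid on a pCMV backbone that encodes the fourth-generation version of a prime editor built around the reverse transcriptase of a porcine endogenous retrovirus. It is maintained in E. coli as a high-copy plasmid through a ColE1/pUC-type origin and selected with ampicillin via the β-lactamase gene. No mammalian selection marker is annotated, so it is suited to transient delivery by transfection.

The payload is a single synthetic open reading frame of about 6.7 kb, driven by the CMV enhancer and immediate-early promoter and terminated by the bovine growth hormone polyadenylation signal. A T7 promoter lies just upstream of the coding region. According to the record, the fusion consists of the Streptococcus pyogenes Cas9 H840A nickase, followed by a PERV-C reverse transcriptase carrying six substitutions (D199N, T305K, W312F, V222A, Y63R, C408R), with "NCΔH" and La components. The automated annotation is consistent with this. It finds Cas9 as two contiguous segments, a short nucleocapsid-like gag fragment, a pol-homologous region that corresponds to the reverse transcriptase (labelled by similarity to other retroviruses rather than PERV), and a fragment of human La (SSB). "ΔH" probably denotes removal of the RNase H domain, but the record does not spell this out. La binds the 3′ poly(U) ends of RNA polymerase III transcripts and protects them from exonucleases, which plausibly serves to stabilise the pegRNA. An SV40 NLS at the N-terminus, plus SV40 and c-Myc NLSs at the C-terminus, direct nuclear import.

The plasmid carries no guide RNA cassette, so a pegRNA must be provided separately for prime editing in mammalian cells.
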