Addgene plasmid #240288: pvPE-V4
Purpose: Encodes fourth generation porcine endogenous retrovirus-derived prime editing (pvPE) system into mammalian cells for gene editing.
Depositing lab: Lusheng Huang. Depositing organization: Jiangxi Agricultural University. Publication: Highly efficient prime editors for mammalian genome editing based on porcine retrovirus reverse transcriptase. Liu W, Duan W, Peng Z, Liao Y, Wang X, Liu R, Jing Q, Jiang H, Fan Y, Ge L, Huang L, Xing Y. Trends Biotechnol. 2025 Aug 30:S0167-7799(25)00314-2. doi: 10.1016/j.tibtech.2025.07.029. PubMed 40885667.
Backbone
  Vector backbone: pCMV
  Vector type: Mammalian Expression, CRISPR
Growth in bacteria
  Bacterial resistance: Ampicillin, 100 μg/mL
  Growth temperature: 37°C
  Growth strain: DH5alpha
  Copy number: High Copy
Gene/Insert
  Gene/Insert name: pvPE-V4 (alt name: Cas9(H840A)-PERV-C RT(D199N, T305K, W312F, V222A, Y63R, C408R)-NCΔH-La)
  Species: Synthetic; Cas9 is from S. pyogenes; PERV-C RT is derived from C subtype porcine endogenous retroviruses; La is from Homo sapiens
  Insert size (bp): 6738
  Promoter: CMV
  Tag / fusion protein: SV40 NLS (N terminal on backbone); SV40 NLS (C terminal on insert); c-Myc NLS (C terminal on insert)
  Cloning method: Gene Synthesis
  Sequencing primers: 5′ T7-forward; 3′ BGH-reverse
Terms and licenses: Academic/Nonprofit Terms; Industry Terms: Not Available to Industry
How to cite: pvPE-V4 was a gift from Lusheng Huang (Addgene plasmid # 240288 ; http://n2t.net/addgene:240288 ; RRID:Addgene_240288)
